LOCUS       Exported 3021 bp ds-DNA circular SYN 13-MAY-2021
DEFINITION  pMVP L1-R5 entry plasmid, contains cTnT promoter for 4-component
            MultiSite Gateway Pro assembly.
ACCESSION   .
VERSION     .
KEYWORDS    LF801: pMVP (L1-R5) cTnT promoter
SOURCE      synthetic DNA construct
  ORGANISM  synthetic DNA construct
REFERENCE   1 (bases 1 to 3021)
  AUTHORS   Haldeman JM, Conway AE, Arlotto ME, Slentz DH, Muoio DM, Becker TC,
            Newgard CB
  TITLE     Creation of versatile cloning platforms for transgene expression and
            dCas9-based epigenome editing.
  JOURNAL   Nucleic Acids Res. 2018 Dec 27. pii: 5264291. doi:
            10.1093/nar/gky1286.
  PUBMED    30590691
REFERENCE   2 (bases 1 to 3021)
  AUTHORS   .
  TITLE     Direct Submission
  JOURNAL   Exported May 13, 2021 from SnapGene Server 1.1.58
            http://www.snapgene.com
FEATURES             Location/Qualifiers
     source          1..3021
                     /organism="synthetic DNA construct"
                     /mol_type="other DNA"
     primer_bind     92..109
                     /label=L4440
                     /note="L4440 vector, forward primer"
     terminator      268..295
                     /label=rrnB T2 terminator
                     /note="transcription terminator T2 from the E. coli rrnB
                     gene"
     terminator      387..473
                     /gene="Escherichia coli rrnB"
                     /label=rrnB T1 terminator
                     /note="transcription terminator T1 from the E. coli rrnB
                     gene"
     primer_bind     522..544
                     /label=M13/pUC Forward
                     /note="In lacZ gene"
     primer_bind     536..553
                     /label=M13 Forward
                     /note="In lacZ gene. Also called M13-F20 or M13 (-21)
                     Forward"
     primer_bind     537..553
                     /label=M13 fwd
                     /note="common sequencing primer, one of multiple similar
                     variants"
     protein_bind    569..668
                     /gene="mutant version of attL"
                     /label=attL1
                     /bound_moiety="LR Clonase(TM)"
                     /note="recombination site for the Gateway(R) LR reaction"
     protein_bind    1084..1207
                     /gene="mutant version of attR"
                     /label=attR5
                     /bound_moiety="LR Clonase(TM)"
                     /note="recombination site for the Gateway(R) LR reaction"
     primer_bind     complement(1262..1281)
                     /label=T7
                     /note="T7 promoter, forward primer"
     promoter        complement(1263..1281)
                     /label=T7 promoter
                     /note="promoter for bacteriophage T7 RNA polymerase"
     primer_bind     complement(1286..1302)
                     /label=M13 rev
                     /note="common sequencing primer, one of multiple similar
                     variants"
     primer_bind     complement(1286..1302)
                     /label=M13 Reverse
                     /note="In lacZ gene. Also called M13-rev"
     primer_bind     complement(1404..1423)
                     /label=pENTR-R
                     /note="pENTR vectors, reverse primer"
     CDS             1415..2224
                     /codon_start=1
                     /gene="aph(3')-Ia"
                     /product="aminoglycoside phosphotransferase"
                     /label=KanR
                     /note="confers resistance to kanamycin in bacteria or G418
                     (Geneticin(R)) in eukaryotes"
                     /translation="MSHIQRETSRPRLNSNMDADLYGYKWARDNVGQSGATIYRLYGKP
                     DAPELFLKHGKGSVANDVTDEMVRLNWLTEFMPLPTIKHFIRTPDDAWLLTTAIPGKTA
                     FQVLEEYPDSGENIVDALAVFLRRLHSIPVCNCPFNSDRVFRLAQAQSRMNNGLVDASD
                     FDDERNGWPVEQVWKEMHKLLPFSPDSVVTHGDFSLDNLIFDEGKLIGCIDVGRVGIAD
                     RYQDLAILWNCLGEFSPSLQKRLFQKYGIDNPDMNKLQFHLMLDEFF"
     primer_bind     complement(1482..1501)
                     /label=Kan-R
                     /note="Kanamycin resistance gene, reverse primer"
     rep_origin      2371..2959
                     /direction=RIGHT
                     /label=ori
                     /note="high-copy-number ColE1/pMB1/pBR322/pUC origin of
                     replication"
     primer_bind     2860..2879
                     /label=pBR322ori-F
                     /note="pBR322 origin, forward primer"
ORIGIN
        1 ctttcctgcg ttatcccctg attctgtgga taaccgtatt accgcctttg agtgagctga
       61 taccgctcgc cgcagccgaa cgaccgagcg cagcgagtca gtgagcgagg aagcggaaga
      121 gcgcccaata cgcaaaccgc ctctccccgc gcgttggccg attcattaat gcagctggca
      181 cgacaggttt cccgactgga aagcgggcag tgagcgcaac gcaattaata cgcgtaccgc
      241 tagccaggaa gagtttgtag aaacgcaaaa aggccatccg tcaggatggc cttctgctta
      301 gtttgatgcc tggcagttta tggcgggcgt cctgcccgcc accctccggg ccgttgcttc
      361 acaacgttca aatccgctcc cggcggattt gtcctactca ggagagcgtt caccgacaaa
      421 caacagataa aacgaaaggc ccagtcttcc gactgagcct ttcgttttat ttgatgcctg
      481 gcagttccct actctcgcgt taacgctagc atggatgttt tcccagtcac gacgttgtaa
      541 aacgacggcc agtcttaagc tcgggcccca aataatgatt ttattttgac tgatagtgac
      601 ctgttcgttg caacaaattg atgagcaatg cttttttata atgccaactt tgtacaaaaa
      661 agcaggctgc agtctgggct ttcacaagac agcatctggg gctgcggcag agggtcgggt
      721 ccgaagcgct gccttatcag cgtccccagc cctgggaggt gacagctggc tggcttgtgt
      781 cagcccctcg ggcactcacg tatctccgtc cgacgggttt aaaatagcaa aactctgagg
      841 ccacacaata gcttgggctt atatgggctc ctgtggggga agggggagca cggagggggc
      901 cggggccgct gctgccaaaa tagcagctca caagtgttgc attcctctct gggcgccggg
      961 cacattcctg ctggctctgc ccgccccggg gtgggcgccg gggggacctt aaagcctctg
     1021 ccccccaagg agcccttccc agacagccgc cggcacccac cgctccgtgg gacctaagct
     1081 tgccaacttt gtatacaaaa gttgaacgag aaacgtaaaa tgatataaat atcaatatat
     1141 taaattagat tttgcataaa aaacagacta cataatactg taaaacacaa catatccagt
     1201 cactatgaat caactactta gatggtatta gtgacctgta ctgcagggcg gccgcgatat
     1261 cccctatagt gagtcgtatt acatggtcat agctgtttcc tggcagctct ggcccgtgtc
     1321 tcaaaatctc tgatgttaca ttgcacaaga taaaaatata tcatcatgaa caataaaact
     1381 gtctgcttac ataaacagta atacaagggg tgttatgagc catattcaac gggaaacgtc
     1441 gaggccgcga ttaaattcca acatggatgc tgatttatat gggtataaat gggctcgcga
     1501 taatgtcggg caatcaggtg cgacaatcta tcgcttgtat gggaagcccg atgcgccaga
     1561 gttgtttctg aaacatggca aaggtagcgt tgccaatgat gttacagatg agatggtcag
     1621 actaaactgg ctgacggaat ttatgcctct tccgaccatc aagcatttta tccgtactcc
     1681 tgatgatgca tggttactca ccactgcgat ccccggaaaa acagcattcc aggtattaga
     1741 agaatatcct gattcaggtg aaaatattgt tgatgcgctg gcagtgttcc tgcgccggtt
     1801 gcattcgatt cctgtttgta attgtccttt taacagcgat cgcgtatttc gtctcgctca
     1861 ggcgcaatca cgaatgaata acggtttggt tgatgcgagt gattttgatg acgagcgtaa
     1921 tggctggcct gttgaacaag tctggaaaga aatgcataaa cttttgccat tctcaccgga
     1981 ttcagtcgtc actcatggtg atttctcact tgataacctt atttttgacg aggggaaatt
     2041 aataggttgt attgatgttg gacgagtcgg aatcgcagac cgataccagg atcttgccat
     2101 cctatggaac tgcctcggtg agttttctcc ttcattacag aaacggcttt ttcaaaaata
     2161 tggtattgat aatcctgata tgaataaatt gcagtttcat ttgatgctcg atgagttttt
     2221 ctaatcagaa ttggttaatt ggttgtaaca ctggcagagc attacgctga cttgacggga
     2281 cggcgcaagc tcatgaccaa aatcccttaa cgtgagttac gcgtcgttcc actgagcgtc
     2341 agaccccgta gaaaagatca aaggatcttc ttgagatcct ttttttctgc gcgtaatctg
     2401 ctgcttgcaa acaaaaaaac caccgctacc agcggtggtt tgtttgccgg atcaagagct
     2461 accaactctt tttccgaagg taactggctt cagcagagcg cagataccaa atactgttct
     2521 tctagtgtag ccgtagttag gccaccactt caagaactct gtagcaccgc ctacatacct
     2581 cgctctgcta atcctgttac cagtggctgc tgccagtggc gataagtcgt gtcttaccgg
     2641 gttggactca agacgatagt taccggataa ggcgcagcgg tcgggctgaa cggggggttc
     2701 gtgcacacag cccagcttgg agcgaacgac ctacaccgaa ctgagatacc tacagcgtga
     2761 gctatgagaa agcgccacgc ttcccgaagg gagaaaggcg gacaggtatc cggtaagcgg
     2821 cagggtcgga acaggagagc gcacgaggga gcttccaggg ggaaacgcct ggtatcttta
     2881 tagtcctgtc gggtttcgcc acctctgact tgagcgtcga tttttgtgat gctcgtcagg
     2941 ggggcggagc ctatggaaaa acgccagcaa cgcggccttt ttacggttcc tggccttttg
     3001 ctggcctttt gctcacatgt t
//
