[The description below was written by a language model from this plasmid's Addgene catalogue record and the feature table of its GenBank file.]
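Description:
LF801: pMVP (L1-R5) cTnT promoter is a small (about 3.0 kb) Gateway entry plasmid built on Invitrogen's pDONR221 P1-P5r donor backbone. It belongs to the pMVP modular cloning platform. It is a bacterial shuttle and storage vector rather than an expression construct in its own right. A high-copy ColE1/pUC-type origin maintains it in E. coli, and selection is with kanamycin through the aph(3')-Ia aminoglycoside phosphotransferase gene.

The payload is a 415 bp synthetic cardiac troponin T (cTnT) promoter, described as cardiomyocyte-specific. The feature table does not annotate the promoter itself, but the gap between the attL1 and attR5 recombination sites matches the recorded insert size, so the promoter evidently sits there. The attL1/attR5 pair defines this plasmid as the first-position module in a four-component MultiSite Gateway Pro assembly. In an LR Clonase reaction, attL1 recombines with the destination vector, while attR5 pairs with the matching site on the next entry plasmid. This fixes the promoter's order and orientation upstream of the other modules. The record does not specify what those downstream modules or the destination vector are.

The rrnB T1 and T2 terminators lie upstream of the cassette and insulate it from read-through transcription from the backbone. M13 forward and reverse primer sites, along with a T7 promoter on the far side, flank the att sites and allow sequence verification of the insert. The plasmid is typically used as an interchangeable promoter part for assembling transgene expression vectors, or the dCas9-based epigenome editing vectors named in the associated publication's title, when expression restricted to cardiomyocytes is wanted.
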