Addgene plasmid #121696: LF801: pMVP (L1-R5) cTnT promoter
Purpose: pMVP L1-R5 entry plasmid, contains cTnT promoter for 4-component MultiSite Gateway Pro assembly
Depositing lab: Christopher Newgard. Depositing organization: Duke University. Publication: Creation of versatile cloning platforms for transgene expression and dCas9-based epigenome editing. Haldeman JM, Conway AE, Arlotto ME, Slentz DH, Muoio DM, Becker TC, Newgard CB. Nucleic Acids Res. 2018 Dec 27. pii: 5264291. doi: 10.1093/nar/gky1286. PubMed 30590691.
Backbone
  Vector backbone: pDONR221 P1-P5r
  Backbone manufacturer: Invitrogen
  Backbone size w/o insert (bp): 2606
  Vector type: Synthetic Biology ; pMVP Gateway Entry Plasmid
Growth in bacteria
  Bacterial resistance: Kanamycin, 50 μg/mL
  Growth temperature: 37°C
  Growth strain: DH5alpha
  Copy number: High Copy
Gene/Insert
  Gene/Insert name: cTnT promoter (Cardiomyocyte specific)
  Species: Synthetic
  Insert size (bp): 415
  Cloning method: Gateway Cloning
  Sequencing primers: 5′ M13F; 3′ M13R
Terms and licenses: Academic/Nonprofit Terms; Industry Terms: Not Available to Industry
How to cite: LF801: pMVP (L1-R5) cTnT promoter was a gift from Christopher Newgard (Addgene plasmid # 121696 ; http://n2t.net/addgene:121696 ; RRID:Addgene_121696)
